>Addgene plasmid #60918 | pcDNA3-Flag-Tpr-Si | depositor full sequence | sequence record 98233 | pcDNA3-Flag-Tpr-Si sequence 12501 bps
GACGGATCGGGAGATCTCCCGATCCCCTATGGTCGACTCTCAGTACAATCTGCTCTGATGCCGCATAGTT
AAGCCAGTATCTGCTCCCTGCTTGTGTGTTGGAGGTCGCTGAGTAGTGCGCGAGCAAAATTTAAGCTACA
ACAAGGCAAGGCTTGACCGACAATTGCATGAAGAATCTGCTTAGGGTTAGGCGTTTTGCGCTGCTTCGCG
ATGTACGGGCCAGATATACGCGTTGACATTGATTATTGACTAGTTATTAATAGTAATCAATTACGGGGTC
ATTAGTTCATAGCCCATATATGGAGTTCCGCGTTACATAACTTACGGTAAATGGCCCGCCTGGCTGACCG
CCCAACGACCCCCGCCCATTGACGTCAATAATGACGTATGTTCCCATAGTAACGCCAATAGGGACTTTCC
ATTGACGTCAATGGGTGGACTATTTACGGTAAACTGCCCACTTGGCAGTACATCAAGTGTATCATATGCC
AAGTACGCCCCCTATTGACGTCAATGACGGTAAATGGCCCGCCTGGCATTATGCCCAGTACATGACCTTA
TGGGACTTTCCTACTTGGCAGTACATCTACGTATTAGTCATCGCTATTACCATGGTGATGCGGTTTTGGC
AGTACATCAATGGGCGTGGATAGCGGTTTGACTCACGGGGATTTCCAAGTCTCCACCCCATTGACGTCAA
TGGGAGTTTGTTTTGGCACCAAAATCAACGGGACTTTCCAAAATGTCGTAACAACTCCGCCCCATTGACG
CAAATGGGCGGTAGGCGTGTACGGTGGGAGGTCTATATAAGCAGAGCTCTCTGGCTAACTAGAGAACCCA
CTGCTTACTGGCTTATCGAAATTAATACGACTCACTATAGGGAGACCCAAGCTTGGTACCGAGCTCGGAT
CCACTAGTAACGGCCGCCAGTGTGCTGGAATTCTGCCACCATGGACTACAAGGACGACGATGACAAGCCA
GCGGCCGCTATGGCGGCGGTGTTGCAGCAAGTCCTGGAGCGCACGGAGCTGAACAAGCTGCCCAAGTCTG
TCCAGAACAAACTTGAAAAGTTCCTTGCTGATCAGCAATCCGAGATCGATGGCCTGAAGGGGCGGCATGA
GAAATTTAAGGTGGAGAGCGAACAACAGTATTTTGAAATAGAAAAGAGGTTGTCCCACAGTCAGGAGAGA
CTTGTGAATGAAACCCGAGAGTGTCAAAGCTTGCGGCTTGAGCTAGAGAAACTCAACAATCAACTGAAGG
CACTAACTGAGAAAAACAAAGAACTTGAAATTGCTCAGGATCGCAATATTGCCATTCAGAGCCAATTTAC
AAGAACAAAGGAAGAATTAGAAGCTGAGAAAAGAGACTTAATTAGAACCAATGAGAGACTATCTCAAGAA
CTTGAATACTTAACAGAGGATGTTAAACGTCTGAATGAAAAACTTAAAGAAAGCAATACAACAAAGGGTG
AACTTCAGTTAAAATTGGATGAACTTCAAGCTTCTGATGTTTCTGTTAAGTATCGAGAAAAACGCTTGGA
GCAAGAAAAGGAATTGCTACATAGTCAGAATACATGGCTGAATACAGAGTTGAAAACCAAAACTGATGAA
CTTCTGGCTCTTGGAAGAGAAAAAGGGAATGAGATTCTAGAGCTTAAATGTAATCTTGAAAATAAAAAAG
AAGAGGTTTCTAGACTGGAAGAACAAATGAATGGCTTAAAAACATCAAATGAACATCTTCAAAAGCATGT
GGAGGATCTGTTGACCAAATTAAAAGAGGCCAAGGAACAACAGGCCAGTATGGAAGAGAAATTCCACAAT
GAATTAAATGCCCACATAAAACTTTCTAATTTGTACAAGAGTGCCGCTGATGACTCAGAAGCAAAGAGCA
ATGAACTAACCCGGGCAGTAGAGGAACTACACAAACTTTTGAAAGAAGCTGGTGAAGCCAACAAAGCAAT
ACAAGATCATCTTCTAGAGGTGGAGCAATCCAAAGATCAAATGGAAAAAGAAATGCTTGAGAAAATAGGG
AGATTGGAGAAGGAATTAGAGAATGCAAATGACCTTCTTTCTGCCACAAAACGTAAAGGAGCCATATTGT
CTGAAGAAGAGCTTGCCGCCATGTCTCCTACTGCAGCAGCTGTAGCTAAGATAGTGAAACCTGGGATGAA
ACTAACTGAGCTCTATAATGCTTATGTGGAAACTCAGGATCAGTTGCTTTTGGAGAAACTAGAGAACAAA
AGAATTAATAAGTACCTAGATGAAATAGTGAAAGAAGTGGAAGCCAAAGCACCAATTTTGAAACGCCAGC
GTGAGGAATATGAACGTGCACAGAAAGCTGTAGCAAGTTTATCTGTTAAGCTTGAACAAGCTATGAAGGA
GATTCAGCGATTGCAGGAGGACACTGATAAAGCCAACAAGCAATCATCTGTACTTGAGAGAGATAATCGA
AGAATGGAAATACAAGTAAAAGATCTTTCACAACAGATTAGAGTGCTTTTGATGGAACTTGAAGAAGCAA
GGGGTAACCACGTAATTCGTGATGAGGAAGTAAGCTCTGCTGATATAAGTAGTTCATCTGAGGTAATATC
ACAGCATCTAGTATCTTACAGAAATATTGAAGAGCTTCAACAACAAAATCAACGTCTCTTAGTGGCCCTT
AGAGAGCTTGGGGAAACCAGAGAAAGAGAAGAACAAGAAACAACTTCATCCAAAATCACTGAGCTTCAGC
TCAAACTTGAGAGTGCCCTTACTGAACTAGAACAACTCCGCAAATCACGACAGCATCAAATGCAGCTTGT
TGATTCCATAGTTCGTCAGCGTGATATGTACCGTATTTTATTGTCACAAACAACAGGAGTTGCCATTCCA
TTACATGCTTCAAGCTTAGATGATGTTTCTCTTGCATCAACTCCAAAACGTCCAAGTACATCACAGACTG
TTTCCACTCCTGCTCCAGTACCTGTTATTGAATCAACAGAGGCTATAGAGGCTAAGGCTGCCCTTAAACA
GTTGCAGGAAATTTTTGAGAACTACAAAAAAGAAAAAGCAGAAAATGAAAAAATACAAAATGAGCAGCTT
GAGAAACTTCAAGAACAAGTTACAGATTTGCGATCACAAAATACCAAAATTTCTACCCAGCTAGATTTTG
CTTCTAAACGTTATGAAATGCTGCAAGATAATGTTGAAGGATATCGTCGAGAAATAACATCACTTCATGA
GAGAAATCAGAAACTCACTGCCACAACTCAAAAGCAAGAACAGATTATCAATACGATGACTCAAGATTTG
AGAGGAGCAAATGAGAAGCTAGCTGTCGCAGAAGTAAGAGCAGAAAATTTGAAGAAGGAAAAGGAAATGC
TTAAATTGTCTGAAGTTCGTCTTTCTCAGCAAAGAGAGTCTTTGTTAGCTGAACAAAGGGGGCAAAACTT
ACTGCTAACTAATCTGCAAACAATTCAGGGAATACTGGAGCGATCTGAAACAGAAACCAAACAAAGGCTT
AGTAGCCAGATAGAAAAACTGGAACATGAGATCTCTCATCTAAAGAAGAAGTTGGAAAATGAGGTGGAAC
AAAGGCATACACTTACTAGAAATCTAGATGTTCAACTTTTAGATACAAAGAGACAACTGGATACAGAGAC
AAATCTTCATCTTAACACAAAAGAACTATTAAAAAATGCTCAAAAAGAAATTGCCACATTGAAACAGCAC
CTCAGTAATATGGAAGTCCAAGTTGCTTCTCAGTCTTCACAGAGAACTGGTAAAGGTCAGCCTAGCAACA
AAGAAGATGTGGATGATCTTGTGAGTCAGCTAAGACAGACAGAAGAGCAGGTGAATGACTTAAAGGAGAG
ACTCAAAACAAGTACGAGCAATGTGGAACAATATCAAGCAATGGTTACTAGTTTAGAAGAATCCCTGAAC
AAGGAAAAACAGGTGACAGAAGAAGTGCGTAAGAATATTGAAGTTCGTTTAAAAGAGTCAGCTGAATTTC
AGACACAGTTGGAAAAGAAGTTGATGGAAGTAGAGAAGGAAAAACAAGAACTTCAGGATGATAAAAGAAG
AGCCATAGAGAGCATGGAACAACAGTTATCTGAATTGAAGAAAACACTTTCTAGTGTTCAGAATGAAGTA
CAAGAAGCTCTTCAGAGAGCAAGCACAGCTTTAAGTAATGAGCAGCAAGCCAGACGTGACTGTCAGGAAC
AAGCTAAAATAGCTGTGGAAGCTCAGAATAAGTATGAGAGAGAATTGATGCTGCATGCTGCTGATGTTGA
AGCTCTACAAGCTGCGAAGGAGCAGGTTTCAAAAATGGCATCAGTCCGTCAGCATTTGGAAGAAACAACA
CAGAAAGCAGAATCACAGTTGTTGGAGTGTAAAGCATCTTGGGAGGAAAGAGAGAGAATGTTAAAGGATG
AAGTTTCCAAATGTGTATGTCGCTGTGAAGATCTGGAGAAACAAAACAGATTACTTCATGATCAGATCGA
AAAATTAAGTGACAAGGTCGTTGCCTCTGTGAAGGAAGGTGTACAAGGTCCACTGAATGTATCTCTCAGT
GAAGAAGGAAAATCTCAAGAACAAATTTTGGAAATTCTCAGATTTATACGACGAGAAAAAGAAATTGCTG
AAACTAGGTTTGAGGTGGCTCAGGTTGAGAGTCTGCGTTATCGACAAAGGGTTGAACTTTTAGAAAGAGA
GCTGCAGGAACTCGAAGATAGTCTAAATGCTGAAAGGGAGAAAGTCCAGGTAACTGCAAAAACAATGGCT
CAGCATGAAGAACTGATGAAGAAAACTGAAACAATGAATGTAGTTATGGAGACCAATAAAATGCTAAGAG
AAGAGAAGGAGAGACTAGAACAGGATCTACAGCAAATGCAAGCAAAGGTGAGGAAACTGGAGTTAGATAT
TTTACCCTTACAAGAAGCAAATGCTGAGCTGAGTGAGAAAAGCGGTATGTTGCAGGCAGAGAAGAAGCTC
TTAGAAGAGGATGTCAAACGTTGGAAAGCACGTAACCAGCATCTAGTAAGTCAACAGAAAGATCCAGATA
CAGAAGAATATCGGAAGCTCCTTTCTGAAAAGGAAGTTCATACTAAGCGTATTCAACAATTGACAGAAGA
AATTGGTAGACTTAAAGCTGAAATTGCAAGATCAAATGCATCTTTGACTAACAACCAGAACTTAATTCAG
AGTCTGAAGGAAGATCTAAATAAAGTAAGAACTGAAAAGGAAACCATCCAGAAGGACTTAGATGCCAAAA
TAATTGATATCCAAGAAAAAGTCAAAACTATTACTCAAGTTAAGAAAATTGGACGTAGGTACAAGACTCA
ATATGAAGAACTTAAAGCTCAGCAAGACAAAGTTATGGAGACATCGGCTCAGTCCTCTGGAGACCATCAG
GAGCAGCATGTTTCAGTCCAGGAAATGCAGGAACTCAAAGAAACGCTCAACCAAGCTGAAACAAAATCAA
AATCACTTGAAAGTCAAGTAGAGAATCTGCAGAAGACATTATCTGAAAAAGAGACAGAAGCAAGAAATCT
CCAGGAACAGACTGTGCAACTTCAGTCTGAACTTTCACGACTTCGTCAGGATCTTCAAGATAGAACCACA
CAGGAGGAGCAGCTCCGACAACAGATAACTGAAAAGGAAGAAAAAACCAGAAAGGCTATTGTAGCAGCAA
AGTCAAAAATTGCACACTTAGCTGGTGTAAAAGATCAGCTAACTAAAGAAAATGAGGAGCTTAAACAAAG
GAATGGAGCCTTAGATCAGCAGAAAGATGAATTGGATGTTCGCATTACTGCGCTAAAGTCCCAATATGAA
GGTCGAATTAGTCGCTTGGAAAGAGAACTCAGGGAGCATCAAGAGAGACACCTTGAGCAGAGAGATGAGC
CTCAAGAACCTTCTAATAAGGTCCCTGAACAGCAGAGACAGATCACATTGAAAACAACTCCAGCTTCTGG
TGAAAGAGGAATTGCCAGCACATCAGACCCACCAACAGCCAATATCAAGCCAACTCCTGTTGTGTCTACT
CCAAGTAAAGTGACAGCTGCAGCTATGGCTGGAAATAAGTCAACACCCAGGGCTAGTATCCGCCCAATGG
TTACACCTGCAACTGTTACAAATCCCACTACTACCCCAACAGCTACAGTGATGCCCACTACACAAGTGGA
ATCACAGGAAGCTATGCAGTCAGAAGGGCCTGTGGAACATGTTCCAGTTTTTGGAAGCACAAGTGGATCC
GTTCGTTCTACTAGTCCTAATGTCCAGCCTTCTATCTCTCAACCTATTTTAACTGTTCAGCAACAAACAC
AGGCTACAGCTTTTGTGCAACCCACTCAACAGAGTCATCCTCAGATTGAGCCTGCCAATCAAGAGTTATC
TTCAAACATAGTAGAGGTTGTTCAGAGTTCACCAGTTGAGCGGCCTTCTACTTCCACAGCAGTATTTGGC
ACAGTTTCGGCTACCCCCAGTTCTTCTTTGCCAAAGCGTACACGTGAAGAGGAAGAGGATAGCACCATAG
AAGCATCAGACCAAGTCTCTGATGATACAGTGGAAATGCCTCTTCCAAAGAAGTTGAAAAGTGTCACACC
TGTAGGAACTGAGGAAGAAGTTATGGCAGAAGAAAGTACTGATGGAGAGGTAGAGACTCAGGTATACAAC
CAGGATTCTCAAGATTCCATTGGAGAAGGAGTTACCCAGGGAGATTATACACCTATGGAAGACAGTGAAG
AAACCTCTCAGTCTCTACAAATAGATCTTGGGCCACTTCAATCAGATCAGCAGACGACAACTTCATCCCA
GGATGGTCAAGGCAAAGGAGATGATGTCATTGTAATTGACAGTGATGATGAAGAAGAGGATGAGGAAGAT
GATGATGATGATGAAGATGACACAGGGATGGGAGATGAGGGTGAAGATAGTAATGAAGGAACTGGTAGTG
CCGATGGCAATGATGGTTATGAAGCTGATGATGCTGAGGGTGGTGATGGGACTGATCCAGGTACAGAAAC
AGAAGAAAGTATGGGTGGAGGTGAAGGTAATCACAGAGCTGCTGATTCTCAAAACAGTGGTGAAGGAAAT
ACAGGTGCTGCAGAATCTTCTTTTTCTCAGGAGGTTTCTAGAGAACAACAGCCATCATCAGCATCTGAAA
GACAGGCCCCTCGAGCACCTCAGTCACCGAGACGCCCACCACATCCACTTCCCCCAAGACTGACCATTCA
TGCCCCACCTCAGGAGTTGGGACCACCAGTTCAGAGAATTCAGATGACCCGAAGGCAGTCTGTAGGACGT
GGCCTTCAGTTGACTCCAGGAATAGGTGGCATGCAACAGCATTTTTTTGATGATGAAGACAGAACAGTTC
CAAGTACTCCAACTCTTGTGGTGCCACATCGTACTGATGGATTTGCTGAAGCAATTCATTCGCCGCAGGT
TGCTGGTGTCCCTAGATTCCGGTTTGGGCCACCTGAAGATATGCCACAAACAAGTTCTAGTCACTCTGAT
CTTGGCCAGCTTGCTTCTCAAGGAGGTTTAGGAATGTATGAAACACCCCTGTTCCTAGCTCATGAAGAAG
AGTCAGGTGGCCGAAGTGTTCCCACTACTCCACTACAAGTAGCAGCCCCAGTGACTGTATTTACTGAGAG
CACCACCTCTGATGCTTCGGAACATGCCTCTCAATCTGTTCCAATGGTGACTACATCCACTGGCACTTTA
TCTACAACAAATGAAACAGCAACAGGTGATGATGGAGATGAAGTATTTGTGGAGGCAGAATCTGAAGGTA
TTAGTTCAGAAGCAGGCCTAGAAATTGATAGCCAGCAGGAAGAAGAGCCGGTTCAAGCATCTGATGAGTC
AGATCTCCCCTCCACCAGCCAGGATCCTCCTTCTAGCTCATCTGTAGATACTAGTAGTAGTCAACCAAAG
CCTTTCAGACGAGTAAGACTTCAGACAACATTGAGACAAGGTGTCCGTGGTCGTCAGTTTAACAGACAGA
GAGGTGTGAGCCATGCAATGGGAGGGAGAGGAGGAATAAACAGAGGAAATATTAATTAAGGGCCCTATTC
TATCTATAGTGTCACCTAAATGCTAGAGCTCGCTGATCAGCCTCGACTGTGCCTTCTAGTTGCCAGCCAT
CTGTTGTTTGCCCCTCCCCCGTGCCTTCCTTGACCCTGGAAGGTGCCACTCCCACTGTCCTTTCCTAATA
AAATGAGGAAATTGCATCGCATTGTCTGAGTAGGTGTCATTCTATTCTGGGGGGTGGGGTGGGGCAGGAC
AGCAAGGGGGAGGATTGGGAAGACAATAGCAGGCATGCTGGGGATGCGGTGGGCTCTATGGCTTCTGAGG
CGGAAAGAACCAGCTGGGGCTCTAGGGGGTATCCCC
[124 nt withheld, positions 8367-8490]
C
[32 nt withheld, positions 8492-8523]
CA
[57 nt withheld, positions 8526-8582]
A
[49 nt withheld, positions 8584-8632]
CCTTTGACGTTGGAGTCCACGTTCTTT
[37 nt withheld, positions 8660-8696]
ACCCTATCTCGGTCTATTCTTTTGATTTATAAGGGATTTTGGGGATTTCGGCCTATTGGTTAAAAAATGA
GCTGATTTAACAAAAATTTAACGCGAATTAATTCTGTGGAATGTGTGTCAGTTAGGGTGTGGAAAGTCCC
CAGGCTCCCCAGGCAGGCAGAAGTATGCAAAGCATGCATCTCAATTAGTCAGCAACCAGGTGTGGAAAGT
CCCCAGGCTCCCCAGCAGGCAGAAGTATGCAAAGCATGCATCTCAATTAGTCAGCAACCATAGTCCCGCC
CCTAACTCCGCCCATCCCGCCCCTAACTCCGCCCAGTTCCGCCCATTCTCCGCCCCATGGCTGACTAATT
TTTTTTATTTATGCAGAGGCCGAGGCCGCCTCTGCCTCTGAGCTATTCCAGAAGTAGTGAGGAGGCTTTT
TTGGAGGCCTAGGCTTTTGCAAAAAGCTCCCGGGAGCTTGTATATCCATTTTCGGATCTGATCAAGAGAC
AGGATGAGGATCGTTTCGCATGATTGAACAAGATGGATTGCACGCAGGTTCTCCGGCCGCTTGGGTGGAG
AGGCTATTCGGCTATGACTGGGCACAACAGACAATCGGCTGCTCTGATGCCGCCGTGTTCCGGCTGTCAG
CGCAGGGGCGCCCGGTTCTTTTTGTCAAGACCGACCTGTCCGGTGCCCTGAATGAACTGCAGGACGAGGC
AGCGCGGCTATCGTGGCTGGCCACGACGGGCGTTCCTTGCGCAGCTGTGCTCGACGTTGTCACTGAAGCG
GGAAGGGACTGGCTGCTATTGGGCGAAGTGCCGGGGCAGGATCTCCTGTCATCTCACCTTGCTCCTGCCG
AGAAAGTATCCATCATGGCTGATGCAATGCGGCGGCTGCATACGCTTGATCCGGCTACCTGCCCATTCGA
CCACCAAGCGAAACATCGCATCGAGCGAGCACGTACTCGGATGGAAGCCGGTCTTGTCGATCAGGATGAT
CTGGACGAAGAGCATCAGGGGCTCGCGCCAGCCGAACTGTTCGCCAGGCTCAAGGCGCGCATGCCCGACG
GCGAGGATCTCGTCGTGACCCATGGCGATGCCTGCTTGCCGAATATCATGGTGGAAAATGGCCGCTTTTC
TGGATTCATCGACTGTGGCCGGCTGGGTGTGGCGGACCGCTATCAGGACATAGCGTTGGCTACCCGTGAT
ATTGCTGAAGAGCTTGGCGGCGAATGGGCTGACCGCTTCCTCGTGCTTTACGGTATCGCCGCTCCCGATT
CGCAGCGCATCGCCTTCTATCGCCTTCTTGACGAGTTCTTCTGAGCGGGACTCTGGGGTTCGAAATGACC
GACCAAGCGACGCCCAACCTGCCATCACGAGATTTCGATTCCACCGCCGCCTTCTATGAAAGGTTGGGCT
TCGGAATCGTTTTCCGGGACGCCGGCTGGATGATCCTCCAGCGCGGGGATCTCATGCTGGAGTTCTTCGC
CCACCCCAACTTGTTTATTGCAGCTTATAATGGTTACAAATAAAGCAATAGCATCACAAATTTCACAAAT
AAAGCATTTTTTTCACTGCATTCTAGTTGTGGTTTGTCCAAACTCATCAATGTATCTTATCATGTCTGTA
TACCGTCGACCTCTAGCTAGAGCTTGGCGTAATCATGGTCATAGCTGTTTCCTGTGTGAAATTGTTATCC
GCTCACAATTCCACACAACATACGAGCCGGAAGCATAAAGTGTAAAGCCTGGGGTGCCTAATGAGTGAGC
TAACTCACATTAATTGCGTTGCGCTCACTGCCCGCTTTCCAGTCGGGAAACCTGTCGTGCCAGCTGCATT
AATGAATCGGCCAACGCGCGGGGAGAGGCGGTTTGCGTATTGGGCGCTCTTCCGCTTCCTCGCTCACTGA
CTCGCTGCGCTCGGTCGTTCGGCTGCGGCGAGCGGTATCAGCTCACTCAAAGGCGGTAATACGGTTATCC
ACAGAATCAGGGGATAACGCAGGAAAGAACATGTGAGCAAAAGGCCAGCAAAAGGCCAGGAACCGTAAAA
AGGCCGCGTTGCTGGCGTTTTTCCATAGGCTCCGCCCCCCTGACGAGCATCACAAAAATCGACGCTCAAG
TCAGAGGTGGCGAAACCCGACAGGACTATAAAGATACCAGGCGTTTCCCCCTGGAAGCTCCCTCGTGCGC
TCTCCTGTTCCGACCCTGCCGCTTACCGGATACCTGTCCGCCTTTCTCCCTTCGGGAAGCGTGGCGCTTT
CTCAATGCTCACGCTGTAGGTATCTCAGTTCGGTGTAGGTCGTTCGCTCCAAGCTGGGCTGTGTGCACGA
ACCCCCCGTTCAGCCCGACCGCTGCGCCTTATCCGGTAACTATCGTCTTGAGTCCAACCCGGTAAGACAC
GACTTATCGCCACTGGCAGCAGCCACTGGTAACAGGATTAGCAGAGCGAGGTATGTAGGCGGTGCTACAG
AGTTCTTGAAGTGGTGGCCTAACTACGGCTACACTAGAAGGACAGTATTTGGTATCTGCGCTCTGCTGAA
GCCAGTTACCTTCGGAAAAAGAGTTGGTAGCTCTTGATCCGGCAAACAAACCACCGCTGGTAGCGGTGGT
TTTTTTGTTTGCAAGCAGCAGATTACGCGCAGAAAAAAAGGATCTCAAGAAGATCCTTTGATCTTTTCTA
CGGGGTCTGACGCTCAGTGGAACGAAAACTCACGTTAAGGGATTTTGGTCATGAGATTATCAAAAAGGAT
CTTCACCTAGATCCTTTTAAATTAAAAATGAAGTTTTAAATCAATCTAAAGTATATATGAGTAAACTTGG
TCTGACAGTTACCAATGCTTAATCAGTGAGGCACCTATCTCAGCGATCTGTCTATTTCGTTCATCCATAG
TTGCCTGACTCCCCGTCGTGTAGATAACTACGATACGGGAGGGCTTACCATCTGGCCCCAGTGCTGCAAT
GATACCGCGAGACCCACGCTCACCGGCTCCAGATTTATCAGCAATAAACCAGCCAGCCGGAAGGGCCGAG
CGCAGAAGTGGTCCTGCAACTTTATCCGCCTCCATCCAGTCTATTAATTGTTGCCGGGAAGCTAGAGTAA
GTAGTTCGCCAGTTAATAGTTTGCGCAACGTTGTTGCCATTGCTACAGGCATCGTGGTGTCACGCTCGTC
GTTTGGTATGGCTTCATTCAGCTCCGGTTCCCAACGATCAAGGCGAGTTACATGATCCCCCATGTTGTGC
AAAAAAGCGGTTAGCTCCTTCGGTCCTCCGATCGTTGTCAGAAGTAAGTTGGCCGCAGTGTTATCACTCA
TGGTTATGGCAGCACTGCATAATTCTCTTACTGTCATGCCATCCGTAAGATGCTTTTCTGTGACTGGTGA
GTACTCAACCAAGTCATTCTGAGAATAGTGTATGCGGCGACCGAGTTGCTCTTGCCCGGCGTCAATACGG
GATAATACCGCGCCACATAGCAGAACTTTAAAAGTGCTCATCATTGGAAAACGTTCTTCGGGGCGAAAAC
TCTCAAGGATCTTACCGCTGTTGAGATCCAGTTCGATGTAACCCACTCGTGCACCCAACTGATCTTCAGC
ATCTTTTACTTTCACCAGCGTTTCTGGGTGAGCAAAAACAGGAAGGCAAAATGCCGCAAAAAAGGGAATA
AGGGCGACACGGAAATGTTGAATACTCATACTCTTCCTTTTTCAATATTATTGAAGCATTTATCAGGGTT
ATTGTCTCATGAGCGGATACATATTTGAATGTATTTAGAAAAATAAACAAATAGGGGTTCCGCGCACATT
TCCCCGAAAAGTGCCACCTGACGTC
Features (pLannotate 1.2.2; 22 found; start..end, strand, type, name):
     36..80      -  misc_feature   bom (fragment): basis of mobility region from pBR322
    235..614     +  enhancer       CMV enhancer: human cytomegalovirus immediate early enhancer
    615..818     +  promoter       CMV promoter: human cytomegalovirus (CMV) immediate early promoter
    814..847     +  LTR            5' LTR (truncated) (fragment): truncated 5' long terminal repeat (LTR) from HIV-1
    863..881     +  promoter       T7 promoter: promoter for bacteriophage T7 RNA polymerase
    957..977     +  CDS            FLAG (fragment): FLAG® epitope tag, followed by an enterokinase cleavage site
    990..8036    +  CDS            TPR: TPR_HUMAN - Experimental evidence at protein level: Swiss-Prot protein existence level 1. Component of the nuclear pore complex (NPC), a complex required for the trafficking across the nuclear envelope. Functions as a scaffolding element in the nuclear phase of the NPC essential for normal nucleocytoplasmic transport of proteins and mRNAs, plays a role in the establishment of nuclear-peripheral chromatin compartmentalization in interphase, and in the mitotic spindle checkpoint signaling during mitosis. Involved in the quality control and retention of unspliced mRNAs in the nucleus; in associat
   8053..8071    -  promoter       SP6 promoter: promoter for bacteriophage SP6 RNA polymerase
   8097..8321    +  polyA_signal   bGH poly(A) signal: bovine growth hormone polyadenylation signal
   8325..8346    +  promoter       SV40 promoter (fragment): SV40 enhancer and early promoter
   8367..8795    +  rep_origin     f1 ori (sequence partly withheld): f1 bacteriophage origin of replication; arrow indicates direction of (+) strand synthesis
   8809..9139    +  promoter       SV40 promoter: SV40 enhancer and early promoter
   9206..9997    +  CDS            neo: KKA2_KLEPN - Also known as kan, nptII. Experimental evidence at protein level: Swiss-Prot protein existence level 1. Resistance to kanamycin, neomycin, paromomycin, ribostamycin, butirosin and gentamicin B. From Klebsiella pneumoniae.
  10021..10179   +  CDS            ble (fragment): BLE_KLEPN - Experimental evidence at protein level: Swiss-Prot protein existence level 1. Binding protein with a strong affinity to the bleomycin family of antibiotics. Binds to CL990; an antimitotic-antibiotic compound. From Klebsiella pneumoniae.
  10174..10295   +  polyA_signal   SV40 poly(A) signal: SV40 polyadenylation signal
  10366..10388   -  protein_bind   lac operator (fragment): The lac repressor binds to the lac operator to inhibit transcription in E. coli. This inhibition can be relieved by adding lactose or isopropyl-β-D-thiogalactopyranoside (IPTG). lac repressor encoded by lacI
  10392..10422   -  promoter       lac promoter: promoter for the E. coli lac operon
  10437..10458   -  protein_bind   CAP binding site: CAP binding activates transcription in the presence of cAMP. E. coli catabolite activator protein
  10471..10563   -  CDS            lacI (fragment): lac repressor; lacI; The lac repressor binds to the lac operator to inhibit transcription in E. coli. This inhibition can be relieved by adding lactose or isopropyl-β-D-thiogalactopyranoside (IPTG).
  10746..11334   -  rep_origin     ori: high-copy-number ColE1/pMB1/pBR322/pUC origin of replication
  11505..12365   -  CDS            AmpR: β-lactamase; bla; confers resistance to ampicillin, carbenicillin, and related antibiotics
  12366..12470   -  promoter       AmpR promoter: bla
