>Addgene plasmid #60918 | pcDNA3-Flag-Tpr-Si | addgene full sequence | sequence record 174590 | Addgene NGS Result
GCGCGAGCAAAATTTAAGCTACAACAAGGCAAGGCTTGACCGACAATTGCATGAAGAATCTGCTTAGGGT
TAGGCGTTTTGCGCTGCTTCGCGATGTACGGGCCAGATATACGCGTTGACATTGATTATTGACTAGTTAT
TAATAGTAATCAATTACGGGGTCATTAGTTCATAGCCCATATATGGAGTTCCGCGTTACATAACTTACGG
TAAATGGCCCGCCTGGCTGACCGCCCAACGACCCCCGCCCATTGACGTCAATAATGACGTATGTTCCCAT
AGTAACGCCAATAGGGACTTTCCATTGACGTCAATGGGTGGAGTATTTACGGTAAACTGCCCACTTGGCA
GTACATCAAGTGTATCATATGCCAAGTACGCCCCCTATTGACGTCAATGACGGTAAATGGCCCGCCTGGC
ATTATGCCCAGTACATGACCTTATGGGACTTTCCTACTTGGCAGTACATCTACGTATTAGTCATCGCTAT
TACCATGGTGATGCGGTTTTGGCAGTACATCAATGGGCGTGGATAGCGGTTTGACTCACGGGGATTTCCA
AGTCTCCACCCCATTGACGTCAATGGGAGTTTGTTTTGGCACCAAAATCAACGGGACTTTCCAAAATGTC
GTAACAACTCCGCCCCATTGACGCAAATGGGCGGTAGGCGTGTACGGTGGGAGGTCTATATAAGCAGAGC
TCTCTGGCTAACTAGAGAACCCACTGCTTACTGGCTTATCGAAATTAATACGACTCACTATAGGGAGACC
CAAGCTTGGTACCGAGCTCGGATCCACTAGTAACGGCCGCCAGTGTGCTGGAATTCTGCCACCATGGACT
ACAAGGACGACGATGACAAGCCAGCGGCCGCTATGGCGGCGGTGTTGCAGCAAGTCCTGGAGCGCACGGA
GCTGAACAAGCTGCCCAAGTCTGTCCAGAACAAACTTGAAAAGTTCCTTGCTGATCAGCAATCCGAGATC
GATGGCCTGAAGGGGCGGCATGAGAAATTTAAGGTGGAGAGCGAACAACAGTATTTTGAAATAGAAAAGA
GGTTGTCCCACAGTCAGGAGAGACTTGTGAATGAAACCCGAGAGTGTCAAAGCTTGCGGCTTGAGCTAGA
GAAACTCAACAATCAACTGAAGGCACTAACTGAGAAAAACAAAGAACTTGAAATTGCTCAGGATCGCAAT
ATTGCCATTCAGAGCCAATTTACAAGAACAAAGGAAGAATTAGAAGCTGAGAAAAGAGACTTAATTAGAA
CCAATGAGAGACTATCTCAAGAACTTGAATACTTAACAGAGGATGTTAAACGTCTGAATGAAAAACTTAA
AGAAAGCAATACAACAAAGGGTGAACTTCAGTTAAAATTGGATGAACTTCAAGCTTCTGATGTTTCTGTT
AAGTATCGAGAAAAACGCTTGGAGCAAGAAAAGGAATTGCTACATAGTCAGAATACATGGCTGAATACAG
AGTTGAAAACCAAAACTGATGAACTTCTGGCTCTTGGAAGAGAAAAAGGGAATGAGATTCTAGAGCTTAA
ATGTAATCTTGAAAATAAAAAAGAAGAGGTTTCTAGACTGGAAGAACAAATGAATGGCTTAAAAACATCA
AATGAACATCTTCAAAAGCATGTGGAGGATCTGTTGACCAAATTAAAAGAGGCCAAGGAACAACAGGCCA
GTATGGAAGAGAAATTCCACAATGAATTAAATGCCCACATAAAACTTTCTAATTTGTACAAGAGTGCCGC
TGATGACTCAGAAGCAAAGAGCAATGAACTAACCCGGGCAGTAGAGGAACTACACAAACTTTTGAAAGAA
GCTGGTGAAGCCAACAAAGCAATACAAGATCATCTTCTAGAGGTGGAGCAATCCAAAGATCAAATGGAAA
AAGAAATGCTTGAGAAAATAGGGAGATTGGAGAAGGAATTAGAGAATGCAAATGACCTTCTTTCTGCCAC
AAAACGTAAAGGAGCCATATTGTCTGAAGAAGAGCTTGCCGCCATGTCTCCTACTGCAGCAGCTGTAGCT
AAGATAGTGAAACCTGGGATGAAACTAACTGAGCTCTATAATGCTTATGTGGAAACTCAGGATCAGTTGC
TTTTGGAGAAACTAGAGAACAAAAGAATTAATAAGTACCTAGATGAAATAGTGAAAGAAGTGGAAGCCAA
AGCACCAATTTTGAAACGCCAGCGTGAGGAATATGAACGTGCACAGAAAGCTGTAGCAAGTTTATCTGTT
AAGCTTGAACAAGCTATGAAGGAGATTCAGCGATTGCAGGAGGACACTGATAAAGCCAACAAGCAATCAT
CTGTACTTGAGAGAGATAATCGAAGAATGGAAATACAAGTAAAAGATCTTTCACAACAGATTAGAGTGCT
TTTGATGGAACTTGAAGAAGCAAGGGGTAACCACGTAATTCGTGATGAGGAAGTAAGCTCTGCTGATATA
AGTAGTTCATCTGAGGTAATATCACAGCATCTAGTATCTTACAGAAATATTGAAGAGCTTCAACAACAAA
ATCAACGTCTCTTAGTGGCCCTTAGAGAGCTTGGGGAAACCAGAGAAAGAGAAGAACAAGAAACAACTTC
ATCCAAAATCACTGAGCTTCAGCTCAAACTTGAGAGTGCCCTTACTGAACTAGAACAACTCCGCAAATCA
CGACAGCATCAAATGCAGCTTGTTGATTCCATAGTTCGTCAGCGTGATATGTACCGTATTTTATTGTCAC
AAACAACAGGAGTTGCCATTCCATTACATGCTTCAAGCTTAGATGATGTTTCTCTTGCATCAACTCCAAA
ACGTCCAAGTACATCACAGACTGTTTCCACTCCTGCTCCAGTACCTGTTATTGAATCAACAGAGGCTATA
GAGGCTAAGGCTGCCCTTAAACAGTTGCAGGAAATTTTTGAGAACTACAAAAAAGAAAAAGCAGAAAATG
AAAAAATACAAAATGAGCAGCTTGAGAAACTTCAAGAACAAGTTACAGATTTGCGATCACAAAATACCAA
AATTTCTACCCAGCTAGATTTTGCTTCTAAACGTTATGAAATGCTGCAAGATAATGTTGAAGGATATCGT
CGAGAAATAACATCACTTCATGAGAGAAATCAGAAACTCACTGCCACAACTCAAAAGCAAGAACAGATTA
TCAATACGATGACTCAAGATTTGAGAGGAGCAAATGAGAAGCTAGCTGTCGCAGAAGTAAGAGCAGAAAA
TTTGAAGAAGGAAAAGGAAATGCTTAAATTGTCTGAAGTTCGTCTTTCTCAGCAAAGAGAGTCTTTGTTA
GCTGAACAAAGGGGGCAAAACTTACTGCTAACTAATCTGCAAACAATTCAGGGAATACTGGAGCGATCTG
AAACAGAAACCAAACAAAGGCTTAGTAGCCAGATAGAAAAACTGGAACATGAGATCTCTCATCTAAAGAA
GAAGTTGGAAAATGAGGTGGAACAAAGGCATACACTTACTAGAAATCTAGATGTTCAACTTTTAGATACA
AAGAGACAACTGGATACAGAGACAAATCTTCATCTTAACACAAAAGAACTATTAAAAAATGCTCAAAAAG
AAATTGCCACATTGAAACAGCACCTCAGTAATATGGAAGTCCAAGTTGCTTCTCAGTCTTCACAGAGAAC
TGGTAAAGGTCAGCCTAGCAACAAAGAAGATGTGGATGATCTTGTGAGTCAGCTAAGACAGACAGAAGAG
CAGGTGAATGACTTAAAGGAGAGACTCAAAACAAGTACGAGCAATGTGGAACAATATCAAGCAATGGTTA
CTAGTTTAGAAGAATCCCTGAACAAGGAAAAACAGGTGACAGAAGAAGTGCGTAAGAATATTGAAGTTCG
TTTAAAAGAGTCAGCTGAATTTCAGACACAGTTGGAAAAGAAGTTGATGGAAGTAGAGAAGGAAAAACAA
GAACTTCAGGATGATAAAAGAAGAGCCATAGAGAGCATGGAACAACAGTTATCTGAATTGAAGAAAACAC
TTTCTAGTGTTCAGAATGAAGTACAAGAAGCTCTTCAGAGAGCAAGCACAGCTTTAAGTAATGAGCAGCA
AGCCAGACGTGACTGTCAGGAACAAGCTAAAATAGCTGTGGAAGCTCAGAATAAGTATGAGAGAGAATTG
ATGCTGCATGCTGCTGATGTTGAAGCTCTACAAGCTGCGAAGGAGCAGGTTTCAAAAATGGCATCAGTCC
GTCAGCATTTGGAAGAAACAACACAGAAAGCAGAATCACAGTTGTTGGAGTGTAAAGCATCTTGGGAGGA
AAGAGAGAGAATGTTAAAGGATGAAGTTTCCAAATGTGTATGTCGCTGTGAAGATCTGGAGAAACAAAAC
AGATTACTTCATGATCAGATCGAAAAATTAAGTGACAAGGTCGTTGCCTCTGTGAAGGAAGGTGTACAAG
GTCCACTGAATGTATCTCTCAGTGAAGAAGGAAAATCTCAAGAACAAATTTTGGAAATTCTCAGATTTAT
ACGACGAGAAAAAGAAATTGCTGAAACTAGGTTTGAGGTGGCTCAGGTTGAGAGTCTGCGTTATCGACAA
AGGGTTGAACTTTTAGAAAGAGAGCTGCAGGAACTGCAAGATAGTCTAAATGCTGAAAGGGAGAAAGTCC
AGGTAACTGCAAAAACAATGGCTCAGCATGAAGAACTGATGAAGAAAACTGAAACAATGAATGTAGTTAT
GGAGACCAATAAAATGCTAAGAGAAGAGAAGGAGAGACTAGAACAGGATCTACAGCAAATGCAAGCAAAG
GTGAGGAAACTGGAGTTAGATATTTTACCCTTACAAGAAGCAAATGCTGAGCTGAGTGAGAAAAGCGGTA
TGTTGCAGGCAGAGAAGAAGCTCTTAGAAGAGGATGTCAAACGTTGGAAAGCACGTAACCAGCATCTAGT
AAGTCAACAGAAAGATCCAGATACAGAAGAATATCGGAAGCTCCTTTCTGAAAAGGAAGTTCATACTAAG
CGTATTCAACAATTGACAGAAGAAATTGGTAGACTTAAAGCTGAAATTGCAAGATCAAATGCATCTTTGA
CTAACAACCAGAACTTAATTCAGAGTCTGAAGGAAGATCTAAATAAAGTAAGAACTGAAAAGGAAACCAT
CCAGAAGGACTTAGATGCCAAAATAATTGATATCCAAGAAAAAGTCAAAACTATTACTCAAGTTAAGAAA
ATTGGACGTAGGTACAAGACTCAATATGAAGAACTTAAAGCTCAGCAAGACAAAGTTATGGAGACATCGG
CTCAGTCCTCTGGAGACCATCAGGAGCAGCATGTTTCAGTCCAGGAAATGCAGGAACTCAAAGAAACGCT
CAACCAAGCTGAAACAAAATCAAAATCACTTGAAAGTCAAGTAGAGAATCTGCAGAAGACATTATCTGAA
AAAGAGACAGAAGCAAGAAATCTCCAGGAACAGACTGTGCAACTTCAGTCTGAACTTTCACGACTTCGTC
AGGATCTTCAAGATAGAACCACACAGGAGGAGCAGCTCCGACAACAGATAACTGAAAAGGAAGAAAAAAC
CAGAAAGGCTATTGTAGCAGCAAAGTCAAAAATTGCACACTTAGCTGGTGTAAAAGATCAGCTAACTAAA
GAAAATGAGGAGCTTAAACAAAGGAATGGAGCCTTAGATCAGCAGAAAGATGAATTGGATGTTCGCATTA
CTGCGCTAAAGTCCCAATATGAAGGTCGAATTAGTCGCTTGGAAAGAGAACTCAGGGAGCATCAAGAGAG
ACACCTTGAGCAGAGAGATGAGCCTCAAGAACCTTCTAATAAGGTCCCTGAACAGCAGAGACAGATCACA
TTGAAAACAACTCCAGCTTCTGGTGAAAGAGGAATTGCCAGCACATCAGACCCACCAACAGCCAATATCA
AGCCAACTCCTGTTGTGTCTACTCCAAGTAAAGTGACAGCTGCAGCTATGGCTGGAAATAAGTCAACACC
CAGGGCTAGTATCCGCCCAATGGTTACACCTGCAACTGTTACAAATCCCACTACTACCCCAACAGCTACA
GTGATGCCCACTACACAAGTGGAATCACAGGAAGCTATGCAGTCAGAAGGGCCTGTGGAACATGTTCCAG
TTTTTGGAAGCACAAGTGGATCCGTTCGTTCTACTAGTCCTAATGTCCAGCCTTCTATCTCTCAACCTAT
TTTAACTGTTCAGCAACAAACACAGGCTACAGCTTTTGTGCAACCCACTCAACAGAGTCATCCTCAGATT
GAGCCTGCCAATCAAGAGTTATCTTCAAACATAGTAGAGGTTGTTCAGAGTTCACCAGTTGAGCGGCCTT
CTACTTCCACAGCAGTATTTGGCACAGTTTCGGCTACCCCCAGTTCTTCTTTGCCAAAGCGTACACGTGA
AGAGGAAGAGGATAGCACCATAGAAGCATCAGACCAAGTCTCTGATGATACAGTGGAAATGCCTCTTCCA
AAGAAGTTGAAAAGTGTCACACCTGTAGGAACTGAGGAAGAAGTTATGGCAGAAGAAAGTACTGATGGAG
AGGTAGAGACTCAGGTATACAACCAGGATTCTCAAGATTCCATTGGAGAAGGAGTTACCCAGGGAGATTA
TACACCTATGGAAGACAGTGAAGAAACCTCTCAGTCTCTACAAATAGATCTTGGGCCACTTCAATCAGAT
CAGCAGACGACAACTTCATCCCAGGATGGTCAAGGCAAAGGAGATGATGTCATTGTAATTGACAGTGATG
ATGAAGAAGAGGATGAGGAAGATGATGATGATGATGAAGATGACACAGGGATGGGAGATGAGGGTGAAGA
TAGTAATGAAGGAACTGGTAGTGCCGATGGCAATGATGGTTATGAAGCTGATGATGCTGAGGGTGGTGAT
GGGACTGATCCAGGTACAGAAACAGAAGAAAGTATGGGTGGAGGTGAAGGTAATCACAGAGCTGCTGATT
CTCAAAACAGTGGTGAAGGAAATACAGGTGCTGCAGAATCTTCTTTTTCTCAGGAGGTTTCTAGAGAACA
ACAGCCATCATCAGCATCTGAAAGACAGGCCCCTCGAGCACCTCAGTCACCGAGACGCCCACCACATCCA
CTTCCCCCAAGACTGACCATTCATGCCCCACCTCAGGAGTTGGGACCACCAGTTCAGAGAATTCAGATGA
CCCGAAGGCAGTCTGTAGGACGTGGCCTTCAGTTGACTCCAGGAATAGGTGGCATGCAACAGCATTTTTT
TGATGATGAAGACAGAACAGTTCCAAGTACTCCAACTCTTGTGGTGCCACATCGTACTGATGGATTTGCT
GAAGCAATTCATTCGCCGCAGGTTGCTGGTGTCCCTAGATTCCGGTTTGGGCCACCTGAAGATATGCCAC
AAACAAGTTCTAGTCACTCTGATCTTGGCCAGCTTGCTTCTCAAGGAGGTTTAGGAATGTATGAAACACC
CCTGTTCCTAGCTCATGAAGAAGAGTCAGGTGGCCGAAGTGTTCCCACTACTCCACTACAAGTAGCAGCC
CCAGTGACTGTATTTACTGAGAGCACCACCTCTGATGCTTCGGAACATGCCTCTCAATCTGTTCCAATGG
TGACTACATCCACTGGCACTTTATCTACAACAAATGAAACAGCAACAGGTGATGATGGAGATGAAGTATT
TGTGGAGGCAGAATCTGAAGGTATTAGTTCAGAAGCAGGCCTAGAAATTGATAGCCAGCAGGAAGAAGAG
CCGGTTCAAGCATCTGATGAGTCAGATCTCCCCTCCACCAGCCAGGATCCTCCTTCTAGCTCATCTGTAG
ATACTAGTAGTAGTCAACCAAAGCCTTTCAGACGAGTAAGACTTCAGACAACATTGAGACAAGGTGTCCG
TGGTCGTCAGTTTAACAGACAGAGAGGTGTGAGCCATGCAATGGGAGGGAGAGGAGGAATAAACAGAGGA
AATATTAATTAAGGGCCCTATTCTATAGTGTCACCTAAATGCTAGAGCTCGCTGATCAGCCTCGACTGTG
CCTTCTAGTTGCCAGCCATCTGTTGTTTGCCCCTCCCCCGTGCCTTCCTTGACCCTGGAAGGTGCCACTC
CCACTGTCCTTTCCTAATAAAATGAGGAAATTGCATCGCATTGTCTGAGTAGGTGTCATTCTATTCTGGG
GGGTGGGGTGGGGCAGGACAGCAAGGGGGAGGATTGGGAAGACAATAGCAGGCATGCTGGGGATGCGGTG
GGCTCTATGGCTTCTGAGGCGGAAAGAACCAGCTGGGGCTCTAGGGGGTATCCCC
[124 nt withheld, positions 8246-8369]
C
[91 nt withheld, positions 8371-8461]
A
[49 nt withheld, positions 8463-8511]
CCTTTGACGTTGGAGTCCACGTTCTTT
[37 nt withheld, positions 8539-8575]
ACCCTATCTCGGTCTATTCTTTTGATTTATAAGGGATTTTGCCGATTTCGGCCTATTGGTTAAAAAATGA
GCTGATTTAACAAAAATTTAACGCGAATTAATTCTGTGGAATGTGTGTCAGTTAGGGTGTGGAAAGTCCC
CAGGCTCCCCAGCAGGCAGAAGTATGCAAAGCATGCATCTCAATTAGTCAGCAACCAGGTGTGGAAAGTC
CCCAGGCTCCCCAGCAGGCAGAAGTATGCAAAGCATGCATCTCAATTAGTCAGCAACCATAGTCCCGCCC
CTAACTCCGCCCATCCCGCCCCTAACTCCGCCCAGTTCCGCCCATTCTCCGCCCCATGGCTGACTAATTT
TTTTTATTTATGCAGAGGCCGAGGCCGCCTCTGCCTCTGAGCTATTCCAGAAGTAGTGAGGAGGCTTTTT
TGGAGGCCTAGGCTTTTGCAAAAAGCTCCCGGGAGCTTGTATATCCATTTTCGGATCTGATCAAGAGACA
GGATGAGGATCGTTTCGCATGATTGAACAAGATGGATTGCACGCAGGTTCTCCGGCCGCTTGGGTGGAGA
GGCTATTCGGCTATGACTGGGCACAACAGACAATCGGCTGCTCTGATGCCGCCGTGTTCCGGCTGTCAGC
GCAGGGGCGCCCGGTTCTTTTTGTCAAGACCGACCTGTCCGGTGCCCTGAATGAACTGCAGGACGAGGCA
GCGCGGCTATCGTGGCTGGCCACGACGGGCGTTCCTTGCGCAGCTGTGCTCGACGTTGTCACTGAAGCGG
GAAGGGACTGGCTGCTATTGGGCGAAGTGCCGGGGCAGGATCTCCTGTCATCTCACCTTGCTCCTGCCGA
GAAAGTATCCATCATGGCTGATGCAATGCGGCGGCTGCATACGCTTGATCCGGCTACCTGCCCATTCGAC
CACCAAGCGAAACATCGCATCGAGCGAGCACGTACTCGGATGGAAGCCGGTCTTGTCGATCAGGATGATC
TGGACGAAGAGCATCAGGGGCTCGCGCCAGCCGAACTGTTCGCCAGGCTCAAGGCGCGCATGCCCGACGG
CGAGGATCTCGTCGTGACCCATGGCGATGCCTGCTTGCCGAATATCATGGTGGAAAATGGCCGCTTTTCT
GGATTCATCGACTGTGGCCGGCTGGGTGTGGCGGACCGCTATCAGGACATAGCGTTGGCTACCCGTGATA
TTGCTGAAGAGCTTGGCGGCGAATGGGCTGACCGCTTCCTCGTGCTTTACGGTATCGCCGCTCCCGATTC
GCAGCGCATCGCCTTCTATCGCCTTCTTGACGAGTTCTTCTGAGCGGGACTCTGGGGTTCGAAATGACCG
ACCAAGCGACGCCCAACCTGCCATCACGAGATTTCGATTCCACCGCCGCCTTCTATGAAAGGTTGGGCTT
CGGAATCGTTTTCCGGGACGCCGGCTGGATGATCCTCCAGCGCGGGGATCTCATGCTGGAGTTCTTCGCC
CACCCCAACTTGTTTATTGCAGCTTATAATGGTTACAAATAAAGCAATAGCATCACAAATTTCACAAATA
AAGCATTTTTTTCACTGCATTCTAGTTGTGGTTTGTCCAAACTCATCAATGTATCTTATCATGTCTGTAT
ACCGTCGACCTCTAGCTAGAGCTTGGCGTAATCATGGTCATAGCTGTTTCCTGTGTGAAATTGTTATCCG
CTCACAATTCCACACAACATACGAGCCGGAAGCATAAAGTGTAAAGCCTGGGGTGCCTAATGAGTGAGCT
AACTCACATTAATTGCGTTGCGCTCACTGCCCGCTTTCCAGTCGGGAAACCTGTCGTGCCAGCTGCATTA
ATGAATCGGCCAACGCGCGGGGAGAGGCGGTTTGCGTATTGGGCGCTCTTCCGCTTCCTCGCTCACTGAC
TCGCTGCGCTCGGTCGTTCGGCTGCGGCGAGCGGTATCAGCTCACTCAAAGGCGGTAATACGGTTATCCA
CAGAATCAGGGGATAACGCAGGAAAGAACATGTGAGCAAAAGGCCAGCAAAAGGCCAGGAACCGTAAAAA
GGCCGCGTTGCTGGCGTTTTTCCATAGGCTCCGCCCCCCTGACGAGCATCACAAAAATCGACGCTCAAGT
CAGAGGTGGCGAAACCCGACAGGACTATAAAGATACCAGGCGTTTCCCCCTGGAAGCTCCCTCGTGCGCT
CTCCTGTTCCGACCCTGCCGCTTACCGGATACCTGTCCGCCTTTCTCCCTTCGGGAAGCGTGGCGCTTTC
TCATAGCTCACGCTGTAGGTATCTCAGTTCGGTGTAGGTCGTTCGCTCCAAGCTGGGCTGTGTGCACGAA
CCCCCCGTTCAGCCCGACCGCTGCGCCTTATCCGGTAACTATCGTCTTGAGTCCAACCCGGTAAGACACG
ACTTATCGCCACTGGCAGCAGCCACTGGTAACAGGATTAGCAGAGCGAGGTATGTAGGCGGTGCTACAGA
GTTCTTGAAGTGGTGGCCTAACTACGGCTACACTAGAAGAACAGTATTTGGTATCTGCGCTCTGCTGAAG
CCAGTTACCTTCGGAAAAAGAGTTGGTAGCTCTTGATCCGGCAAACAAACCACCGCTGGTAGCGGTGGTT
TTTTTGTTTGCAAGCAGCAGATTACGCGCAGAAAAAAAGGATCTCAAGAAGATCCTTTGATCTTTTCTAC
GGGGTCTGACGCTCAGTGGAACGAAAACTCACGTTAAGGGATTTTGGTCATGAGATTATCAAAAAGGATC
TTCACCTAGATCCTTTTAAATTAAAAATGAAGTTTTAAATCAATCTAAAGTATATATGAGTAAACTTGGT
CTGACAGTTACCAATGCTTAATCAGTGAGGCACCTATCTCAGCGATCTGTCTATTTCGTTCATCCATAGT
TGCCTGACTCCCCGTCGTGTAGATAACTACGATACGGGAGGGCTTACCATCTGGCCCCAGTGCTGCAATG
ATACCGCGAGACCCACGCTCACCGGCTCCAGATTTATCAGCAATAAACCAGCCAGCCGGAAGGGCCGAGC
GCAGAAGTGGTCCTGCAACTTTATCCGCCTCCATCCAGTCTATTAATTGTTGCCGGGAAGCTAGAGTAAG
TAGTTCGCCAGTTAATAGTTTGCGCAACGTTGTTGCCATTGCTACAGGCATCGTGGTGTCACGCTCGTCG
TTTGGTATGGCTTCATTCAGCTCCGGTTCCCAACGATCAAGGCGAGTTACATGATCCCCCATGTTGTGCA
AAAAAGCGGTTAGCTCCTTCGGTCCTCCGATCGTTGTCAGAAGTAAGTTGGCCGCAGTGTTATCACTCAT
GGTTATGGCAGCACTGCATAATTCTCTTACTGTCATGCCATCCGTAAGATGCTTTTCTGTGACTGGTGAG
TACTCAACCAAGTCATTCTGAGAATAGTGTATGCGGCGACCGAGTTGCTCTTGCCCGGCGTCAATACGGG
ATAATACCGCGCCACATAGCAGAACTTTAAAAGTGCTCATCATTGGAAAACGTTCTTCGGGGCGAAAACT
CTCAAGGATCTTACCGCTGTTGAGATCCAGTTCGATGTAACCCACTCGTGCACCCAACTGATCTTCAGCA
TCTTTTACTTTCACCAGCGTTTCTGGGTGAGCAAAAACAGGAAGGCAAAATGCCGCAAAAAAGGGAATAA
GGGCGACACGGAAATGTTGAATACTCATACTCTTCCTTTTTCAATATTATTGAAGCATTTATCAGGGTTA
TTGTCTCATGAGCGGATACATATTTGAATGTATTTAGAAAAATAAACAAATAGGGGTTCCGCGCACATTT
CCCCGAAAAGTGCCACCTGACGTCGACGGATCGGGAGATCTCCCGATCCCCTATGGTGCACTCTCAGTAC
AATCTGCTCTGATGCCGCATAGTTAAGCCAGTATCTGCTCCCTGCTTGTGTGTTGGAGGTCGCTGAGTAG
T
Features (pLannotate 1.2.2; 22 found; start..end, strand, type, name):
    118..497     +  enhancer       CMV enhancer: human cytomegalovirus immediate early enhancer
    498..701     +  promoter       CMV promoter: human cytomegalovirus (CMV) immediate early promoter
    697..730     +  LTR            5' LTR (truncated) (fragment): truncated 5' long terminal repeat (LTR) from HIV-1
    746..764     +  promoter       T7 promoter: promoter for bacteriophage T7 RNA polymerase
    840..860     +  CDS            FLAG (fragment): FLAG® epitope tag, followed by an enterokinase cleavage site
    873..7919    +  CDS            TPR: TPR_HUMAN - Experimental evidence at protein level: Swiss-Prot protein existence level 1. Component of the nuclear pore complex (NPC), a complex required for the trafficking across the nuclear envelope. Functions as a scaffolding element in the nuclear phase of the NPC essential for normal nucleocytoplasmic transport of proteins and mRNAs, plays a role in the establishment of nuclear-peripheral chromatin compartmentalization in interphase, and in the mitotic spindle checkpoint signaling during mitosis. Involved in the quality control and retention of unspliced mRNAs in the nucleus; in associat
   7932..7950    -  promoter       SP6 promoter: promoter for bacteriophage SP6 RNA polymerase
   7976..8200    +  polyA_signal   bGH poly(A) signal: bovine growth hormone polyadenylation signal
   8204..8225    +  promoter       SV40 promoter (fragment): SV40 enhancer and early promoter
   8246..8674    +  rep_origin     f1 ori (sequence partly withheld): f1 bacteriophage origin of replication; arrow indicates direction of (+) strand synthesis
   8688..9017    +  promoter       SV40 promoter: SV40 enhancer and early promoter
   9084..9875    +  CDS            neo: KKA2_KLEPN - Also known as kan, nptII. Experimental evidence at protein level: Swiss-Prot protein existence level 1. Resistance to kanamycin, neomycin, paromomycin, ribostamycin, butirosin and gentamicin B. From Klebsiella pneumoniae.
   9899..10057   +  CDS            ble (fragment): BLE_KLEPN - Experimental evidence at protein level: Swiss-Prot protein existence level 1. Binding protein with a strong affinity to the bleomycin family of antibiotics. Binds to CL990; an antimitotic-antibiotic compound. From Klebsiella pneumoniae.
  10052..10173   +  polyA_signal   SV40 poly(A) signal: SV40 polyadenylation signal
  10244..10266   -  protein_bind   lac operator (fragment): The lac repressor binds to the lac operator to inhibit transcription in E. coli. This inhibition can be relieved by adding lactose or isopropyl-β-D-thiogalactopyranoside (IPTG). lac repressor encoded by lacI
  10270..10300   -  promoter       lac promoter: promoter for the E. coli lac operon
  10315..10336   -  protein_bind   CAP binding site: CAP binding activates transcription in the presence of cAMP. E. coli catabolite activator protein
  10349..10441   -  CDS            lacI (fragment): lac repressor; lacI; The lac repressor binds to the lac operator to inhibit transcription in E. coli. This inhibition can be relieved by adding lactose or isopropyl-β-D-thiogalactopyranoside (IPTG).
  10624..11212   -  rep_origin     ori: high-copy-number ColE1/pMB1/pBR322/pUC origin of replication
  11383..12243   -  CDS            AmpR: β-lactamase; bla; confers resistance to ampicillin, carbenicillin, and related antibiotics
  12244..12348   -  promoter       AmpR promoter: bla
  12407..12459   -  misc_feature   bom (fragment): basis of mobility region from pBR322
