[The description below was written by a language model from this plasmid's Addgene catalogue record and pLannotate feature annotations shown in this document.]
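Description:
pcDNA3-Flag-Tpr-Si is a mammalian expression plasmid of about 12.5 kb, built on a pcDNA3-family backbone (catalogued as pcDNA3.1), that produces an N-terminally FLAG-tagged, siRNA-resistant form of the human nucleoporin TPR. It is maintained in E. coli through a high-copy ColE1/pUC-type origin with ampicillin selection from the bla gene, and it also carries an f1 origin for single-stranded DNA production. For mammalian cells, a separate cassette places the neomycin phosphotransferase gene under the SV40 early promoter with an SV40 polyadenylation signal, which allows G418 selection of stable transfectants. Short annotated fragments of ble, lacI, the lac promoter/operator and bom are backbone remnants rather than functional units.

The roughly 7 kb TPR coding sequence was inserted between NotI and ApaI sites. It sits downstream of the CMV immediate-early enhancer and promoter, directly after a short FLAG epitope, and is terminated by the bovine growth hormone polyadenylation signal. T7 and SP6 promoters flank the insert, as is usual for this backbone. The insert carries silent point mutations in the region targeted by a specific TPR siRNA, so the transcript escapes knockdown while the encoded protein is unchanged there. The depositor also notes an E1239Q substitution relative to the reference protein. This design suits rescue experiments in which endogenous TPR is depleted by siRNA and replaced with the tagged exogenous protein, which can be detected or immunoprecipitated through FLAG. The associated work concerns TPR localization to the nuclear pore complex and its role in regulating export of unspliced RNA. The depositor and repository-sequenced records differ by only a few nucleotides in length and show the same feature layout.
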