Addgene plasmid #60918: pcDNA3-Flag-Tpr-Si
Purpose: Expresses Flag tagged nucleoporin Tpr resistant to siRNA GCACAACAGGATAAGGTTA
Depositing lab: Vinay Nandicoori. Depositing organization: National Institute of Immunology. Publication: Localization of nucleoporin Tpr to the nuclear pore complex is essential for Tpr mediated regulation of the export of unspliced RNA. Rajanala K, Nandicoori VK. PLoS One. 2012;7(1):e29921. doi: 10.1371/journal.pone.0029921. Epub 2012 Jan 13. PubMed 22253824.
Backbone
  Vector backbone: pcDNA3.1
  Vector type: Mammalian Expression
Growth in bacteria
  Bacterial resistance: Ampicillin, 100 μg/mL
  Growth temperature: 37°C
  Growth strain: DH5alpha
  Copy number: High Copy
Gene/Insert
  Gene/Insert name: TPR
  Species: H. sapiens (human)
  Insert size (bp): 7049
  Mutation: Silent point mutations in siRNA target region; E1239Q
  Entrez Gene: TPR (a.k.a. MRT79)
  Promoter: CMV
  Cloning method: Restriction Enzyme; 5′ cloning site Not-I (unknown if destroyed); 3′ cloning site Apa-I (unknown if destroyed)
  Sequencing primers: 5′ 5' taa caa ctc cgc ccc att ga 3’; 3′ 5’ atg caa ttt cct cat ttt at 3’
Terms and licenses: Academic/Nonprofit Terms; Industry Terms: Not Available to Industry
Depositor comments: The Tpr insert in this plasmid contains a E1239Q mutation compared to GenBank reference sequence CAA47021.1.
How to cite: pcDNA3-Flag-Tpr-Si was a gift from Vinay Nandicoori (Addgene plasmid # 60918 ; http://n2t.net/addgene:60918 ; RRID:Addgene_60918)
